Addgene plasmid #15437: pET41a-MED31
Depositing lab: Joan Conaway & Ronald Conaway. Depositing organization: Stowers Institute for Medical Research. Publication: Identification of mammalian Mediator subunits with similarities to yeast Mediator subunits Srb5, Srb6, Med11, and Rox3. Sato S, Tomomori-Sato C, Banks CA, Sorokina I, Parmely TJ, Kong SE, Jin J, Cai Y, Lane WS, Brower CS, Conaway RC, Conaway JW. J Biol Chem. 2003 Apr 25. 278(17):15123-7. 10.1074/jbc.C300054200 PubMed 12584197.
Backbone
  Vector backbone: pET41a
  Backbone manufacturer: EMD Biosciences
  Backbone size w/o insert (bp): 5900
  Vector type: Bacterial Expression
Growth in bacteria
  Bacterial resistance: Kanamycin, 50 μg/mL
  Growth temperature: 37°C
  Growth strain: DH5alpha
  Copy number: Low Copy
Gene/Insert
  Gene/Insert name: MED31 (alt name: SOH1)
  Species: M. musculus (mouse)
  Insert size (bp): 396
  Mutation: N/A
  GenBank ID: BE626280
  Entrez Gene: Med31 (a.k.a. CGI-125, l11Jus15, 3110004H13Rik, RP23-207N15.5)
  Tag / fusion protein: GST (N terminal on backbone); His (N terminal on backbone)
  Cloning method: Restriction Enzyme; 5′ cloning site BamHI (not destroyed); 3′ cloning site XhoI (not destroyed)
  Sequencing primers: 5′ Stag; 3′ T7 terminal
Terms and licenses: Academic/Nonprofit Terms; Industry Terms: Not Available to Industry
How to cite: pET41a-MED31 was a gift from Joan Conaway & Ronald Conaway (Addgene plasmid # 15437 ; http://n2t.net/addgene:15437 ; RRID:Addgene_15437)
