[The description below was written by a language model from this plasmid's Addgene catalogue record.]
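Description:
pET41a-MED31 is a bacterial expression plasmid built on the commercial pET41a backbone (about 5.9 kb without insert), carrying the mouse Med31 coding sequence, also known as SOH1. The insert is roughly 396 bp, carries no recorded mutation, and was placed between the BamHI and XhoI sites of the polylinker, both of which remain intact. The plasmid is selected with kanamycin, is listed as low copy, and is maintained in a standard cloning strain. No feature table accompanies the record, so the origin of replication and promoter are not explicitly stated. pET-series vectors generally drive expression from a T7 promoter under lac operator control and therefore need a host that supplies T7 RNA polymerase. The use of a T7 terminator sequencing primer is consistent with this arrangement.

The backbone provides N-terminal fusion partners, so MED31 is produced as a GST- and His-tagged protein. GST allows capture on glutathione resin and often aids solubility, while the His tag permits purification by immobilised metal affinity chromatography. The S-tag sequencing primer suggests the S-tag region normally found upstream of the pET41a cloning sites is also present, although the record does not list it as a tag.

MED31 is a subunit of the Mediator complex, the multiprotein coactivator that links transcriptional regulators to RNA polymerase II. The associated publication concerns the identification of mammalian Mediator subunits related to yeast Mediator components. The construct is thus suited to producing recombinant tagged MED31 in E. coli for purification, pull-down or binding assays, and other biochemical work on Mediator, though the record does not specify particular applications.
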