>Addgene plasmid #15437 | pET41a-MED31 | depositor partial sequence | sequence record 8293 | Author sequence
ATGGCCGCGGCCGTCGCTATGGAGACAGATGATGCTGGAAATCGGCTTCGGTTTCAGTTGGAGTTGGAAT
TTGTGCAATGTTTAGCCAACCCAAACTACCTTAATTTTCTTGCCCAAAGAGGTTACTTCAAAGACAAAGC
TTTTGTTAATTATCTTAAGTATTTGCTTTACTGGAAAGAACCAGAATATGCCAAATATCTAAAGTACCCT
CAGTGCTTACATATGTTAGAGCTGCTCCAGTATGAGCACTTTCGCAAGGAGCTGGTGAATGCGCAGTGTG
CGAAGTTCATCGACGAGCAGCAGATTCTGCACTGGCAGCACTACTCTCGGAAGCGGGTGCGTCTTCAGCA
AGCCCTGGCCGAGCAGCAGCAGCAGAATAACACAGCAGGGAAATGA
