>Addgene plasmid #15437 | pET41a-MED31 | addgene partial sequence | sequence record 21888 | 15437 with pGEX-5
AATCGGATGGTTCACTAGTGGTTCTGGTCATCACCATCACCATCACTCCGCGGGTCTGGTGCCACGCGGT
AGTACTGCAATTGGTATGAAAGAAACCGCTGCTGCTAAATTCGAACGCCAGCACATGGACAGCCCAGATC
TGGGTACCGGTGGTGGCTCCGGTGATGACGACGACAAGAGTCCCATGCCGCTCGAGATGGCCGCGGCCGT
CGCTATGGAGACAGATGATGCTGGAAATCGGCTTCGGTTTCAGTTGGAGTTGGAATTTGTGCAATGTTTA
GCCAACCCAAACTACCTTAATTTTCTTGCCCAAAGAGGTTACTTCAAAGACAAAGCTTTTGTTAATTATC
TTAAGTATTTGCTTTACTGGAAAGAACCAGAATATGCCAAATATCTAAAGTACCCTCAGTGCTTACATAT
GTTAGAGCTGCTCCAGTATGAGCACTTTCGCAAGGAGCTGGTGAATGCGCAGTGTGCGAAGTTCATCGAC
GAGCAGCAGATTCTGCACTGGCAGCACTACTCTCGGAAGCGGGTGCGTCTTCAGCAAGCCCTGGCCGAGC
AGCAGCAGCAGAATAACACAGCAGGGAAATGAGGATCCGAATTCTGTACAGGCCTTGGCGCGCCTGCAGG
CGAGCTCCGTCGAGCACCACCACCACCACCACCACCACTAATTGATTAATACCTAGGCTGCTAAACAAAG
CCCGAAAGGAAGCTGAGTTGGCTGCTGCCACCGCTGAGCAATAACTAGCATAACCCCTTGGGGCCTCTAA
ACGGGTCTTGAGGGGTTTTTTGCTGAAAGGAGGAACTATATCCGGATTGGCGAATGGG
[105 nt withheld, positions 829-933]
TTCCTTTCTCGCCACGTTCGCCG
